Addgene plasmid #215400: pRSET-Cm-CspB
Purpose: Cm NCPPB382 cspB codon-optimized for E. coli recombinant protein expression (6xHis-CspB)
Depositing lab: Gitta Coaker. Depositing organization: University of California, Davis. Publication: Natural variation of immune epitopes reveals intrabacterial antagonism. Stevens DM, Moreno-Perez A, Weisberg AJ, Ramsing C, Fliegmann J, Zhang N, Madrigal M, Martin G, Steinbrenner A, Felix G, Coaker G. Proc Natl Acad Sci U S A. 2024 Jun 4;121(23):e2319499121. doi: 10.1073/pnas.2319499121. Epub 2024 May 30. PubMed 38814867.
Backbone
  Vector backbone: pRSET
  Backbone size w/o insert (bp): 4777
  Total vector size (bp): 3340
  Vector type: Bacterial Expression
Growth in bacteria
  Bacterial resistance: Ampicillin, 100 μg/mL
  Growth temperature: 37°C
  Growth strain: DH5alpha
  Growth instructions: Protein Expression Induced at 28°C
  Copy number: High Copy
Gene/Insert
  Gene/Insert name: cspB
  Species: Clavibacter michiganensis
  Insert size (bp): 384
  Promoter: T7 promoter
  Tag / fusion protein: 6xHis Tag (N terminal on backbone)
  Cloning method: Gateway Cloning
  Sequencing primers: 5′ GGGGACAAGTTTGTACAAAAAAGCAGGCT; 3′ GGGGACCACTTTGTACAAGAAAGCTGGGT
Terms and licenses: Academic/Nonprofit Terms; Industry Terms: Not Available to Industry
Depositor comments: Please visit https://pubmed.ncbi.nlm.nih.gov/37790530/ for bioRxiv preprint.
How to cite: pRSET-Cm-CspB was a gift from Gitta Coaker (Addgene plasmid # 215400 ; http://n2t.net/addgene:215400 ; RRID:Addgene_215400)
