[The description below was written by a language model from this plasmid's Addgene catalogue record and pLannotate feature annotations shown in this document.]
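Description:
pRSET-Cm-CspB is a bacterial expression plasmid built on a Gateway-adapted pRSET backbone for producing recombinant CspB from Clavibacter michiganensis (strain NCPPB382) in E. coli. It replicates from a high-copy ColE1/pUC-type origin and is selected with ampicillin through the β-lactamase gene and its native promoter. An f1 phage origin is also present, a standard pRSET element that allows single-stranded DNA production. The sequenced plasmid is 3,340 bp. The catalogue lists a larger backbone size without insert, which probably reflects the destination vector before its Gateway cassette was exchanged, although the record does not explain the discrepancy.

The payload is a 384 bp cspB coding sequence, codon-optimized for E. coli and flanked by attB1 and attB2 sites left by Gateway recombination. Transcription is driven by the T7 promoter, followed by the efficient T7 gene 10 ribosome binding site, and ends at the T7 terminator, so expression requires a host that supplies T7 RNA polymerase. The backbone provides an N-terminal leader containing the 6xHis tag (annotated as a capTEV fragment match), the T7 gene 10 leader peptide that promotes translation, and the Xpress epitope with its enterokinase cleavage site. Together with the residues encoded by attB1, this leader is fused in frame to CspB. The short lacI, lacZα and SET1 hits in the feature table are fragments only and likely represent backbone remnants rather than functional elements.

The resulting 6xHis-CspB protein can be purified by metal-affinity chromatography. The associated study concerns natural variation of bacterial immune epitopes.
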