Features (pLannotate 1.2.2; 15 found; start..end, strand, type, name):
    730..783     +  CDS            lacI (fragment): lac repressor; lacI; The lac repressor binds to the lac operator to inhibit transcription in E. coli. This inhibition can be relieved by adding lactose or isopropyl-β-D-thiogalactopyranoside (IPTG).
    803..821     +  promoter       T7 promoter: promoter for bacteriophage T7 RNA polymerase
    853..875     +  RBS            RBS: efficient ribosome binding site from bacteriophage T7 gene 10 (Olins and Rangwala, 1989)
    895..915     +  CDS            capTEV™ (fragment): composite tag for in vivo biotinylation, TEV protease cleavage, and 6xHis tagging
    916..948     +  CDS            T7 tag (gene 10 leader): leader peptide from bacteriophage T7 gene 10 promotes efficient translation in E. coli
    952..975     +  CDS            Xpress™ tag: Xpress™ epitope tag, including an enterokinase recognition and cleavage site
   1000..1024    +  protein_bind   attB1: mutant version of attB; recombination site for the Gateway® BP reaction BP Clonase™
   1411..1435    -  protein_bind   attB2: mutant version of attB; recombination site for the Gateway® BP reaction BP Clonase™
   1481..1530    +  CDS            SET1 (fragment): solubility-enhancement tag derived from T7 phage gene 10B
   1538..1585    +  terminator     T7 terminator: transcription terminator for bacteriophage T7 RNA polymerase
   1611..1677    +  CDS            lacZα (fragment): LacZα fragment of β-galactosidase; lacZ fragment
   1682..2110    +  rep_origin     f1 ori (sequence partly withheld): f1 bacteriophage origin of replication; arrow indicates direction of (+) strand synthesis
   2163..2267    +  promoter       AmpR promoter: bla
   2268..3128    +  CDS            AmpR: β-lactamase; bla; confers resistance to ampicillin, carbenicillin, and related antibiotics
   3299..547     +  rep_origin     ori (across the origin): high-copy-number ColE1/pMB1/pBR322/pUC origin of replication
>Addgene plasmid #215400 | pRSET-Cm-CspB | addgene full sequence | sequence record 425808 | Addgene NGS Result
AAAAAAACCACCGCTACCAGCGGTGGTTTGTTTGCCGGATCAAGAGCTACCAACTCTTTTTCCGAAGGTA
ACTGGCTTCAGCAGAGCGCAGATACCAAATACTGTTCTTCTAGTGTAGCCGTAGTTAGGCCACCACTTCA
AGAACTCTGTAGCACCGCCTACATACCTCGCTCTGCTAATCCTGTTACCAGTGGCTGCTGCCAGTGGCGA
TAAGTCGTGTCTTACCGGGTTGGACTCAAGACGATAGTTACCGGATAAGGCGCAGCGGTCGGGCTGAACG
GGGGGTTCGTGCACACAGCCCAGCTTGGAGCGAACGACCTACACCGAACTGAGATACCTACAGCGTGAGC
TATGAGAAAGCGCCACGCTTCCCGAAGGGAGAAAGGCGGACAGGTATCCGGTAAGCGGCAGGGTCGGAAC
AGGAGAGCGCACGAGGGAGCTTCCAGGGGGAAACGCCTGGTATCTTTATAGTCCTGTCGGGTTTCGCCAC
CTCTGACTTGAGCGTCGATTTTTGTGATGCTCGTCAGGGGGGCGGAGCCTATGGAAAAACGCCAGCAACG
CGGCCTTTTTACGGTTCCTGGCCTTTTGCTGGCCTTTTGCTCACATGTTCTTTCCTGCGTTATCCCCTGA
TTCTGTGGATAACCGTATTACCGCCTTTGAGTGAGCTGATACCGCTCGCCGCAGCCGAACGACCGAGCGC
AGCGAGTCAGTGAGCGAGGAAGCGGAAGAGCGCCCAATACGCAAACCGCCTCTCCCCGCGCGTTGGCCGA
TTCATTAATGCAGGATCTCGATCCCGCGAAATTAATACGACTCACTATAGGGAGACCACAACGGTTTCCC
TCTAGAAATAATTTTGTTTAACTTTAAGAAGGAGATATACATATGCGGGGTTCTCATCATCATCATCATC
ATGGTATGGCTAGCATGACTGGTGGACAGCAAATGGGTCGGGATCTGTACGACGATGACGATAAGGATCG
ATGGGGATCCGAGCTCGAGACAAGTTTGTACAAAAAAGCAGGCTTCATGCCAACTGGGAAAGTCAAATTT
TATGATGAAGACAAGGGGTTTGGGTTTATATCGTCCGACGATGGACAGGAAGTCTTCCTGCACGCCTCCG
CATTACCCAGTGGAGTCGCAGGCGTGAAAGCTGGTACTCGCTTAGAGTTCGGCATAGCCGACGGAAAAAG
AGGGGCACAGGCTTTGAGCGCCCGCATACTTGACGCCCCCCCGAGTCTGGCTCGCATGTCCAGAAAACCC
GCAGACGATATGGCTGTAATTGTTGAAGATTTGGTAAAGGTGTTAGACGGCATAGGCACAGGTTTAAAGA
GAGGCAGATACCCTGAAGATTCCCACGGACGTAAAATAGCTGCACTTCTTCGGCGGGTCGCCGAGGAACT
GGACGCGTGAACCCAGCTTTCTTGTACAAAGTGGTGCTCGAGATCTGCAGCTGGTACCATGGAATTCGAA
GCTTGATCCGGCTGCTAACAAAGCCCGAAAGGAAGCTGAGTTGGCTGCTGCCACCGCTGAGCAATAACTA
GCATAACCCCTTGGGGCCTCTAAACGGGTCTTGAGGGGTTTTTTGCTGAAAGGAGGAACTATATCCGGAT
CTGGCGTAATAGCGAAGAGGCCCGCACCGATCGCCCTTCCCAACAGTTGCGCAGCCTGAATGGCGAATGG
G
[124 nt withheld, positions 1682-1805]
C
[91 nt withheld, positions 1807-1897]
A
[49 nt withheld, positions 1899-1947]
CCTTTGACGTTGGAGTCCACGTTCTTT
[37 nt withheld, positions 1975-2011]
ACCCTATCTCGGTCTATTCTTTTGATTTATAAGGGATTTTGCCGATTTCGGCCTATTGGTTAAAAAATGA
GCTGATTTAACAAAAATTTAACGCGAATTTTAACAAAATATTAACGCTTACAATTTAGGTGGCACTTTTC
GGGGAAATGTGCGCGGAACCCCTATTTGTTTATTTTTCTAAATACATTCAAATATGTATCCGCTCATGAG
ACAATAACCCTGATAAATGCTTCAATAATATTGAAAAAGGAAGAGTATGAGTATTCAACATTTCCGTGTC
GCCCTTATTCCCTTTTTTGCGGCATTTTGCCTTCCTGTTTTTGCTCACCCAGAAACGCTGGTGAAAGTAA
AAGATGCTGAAGATCAGTTGGGTGCACGAGTGGGTTACATCGAACTGGATCTCAACAGCGGTAAGATCCT
TGAGAGTTTTCGCCCCGAAGAACGTTTTCCAATGATGAGCACTTTTAAAGTTCTGCTATGTGGCGCGGTA
TTATCCCGTATTGACGCCGGGCAAGAGCAACTCGGTCGCCGCATACACTATTCTCAGAATGACTTGGTTG
AGTACTCACCAGTCACAGAAAAGCATCTTACGGATGGCATGACAGTAAGAGAATTATGCAGTGCTGCCAT
AACCATGAGTGATAACACTGCGGCCAACTTACTTCTGACAACGATCGGAGGACCGAAGGAGCTAACCGCT
TTTTTGCACAACATGGGGGATCATGTAACTCGCCTTGATCGTTGGGAACCGGAGCTGAATGAAGCCATAC
CAAACGACGAGCGTGACACCACGATGCCTGTAGCAATGGCAACAACGTTGCGCAAACTATTAACTGGCGA
ACTACTTACTCTAGCTTCCCGGCAACAATTAATAGACTGGATGGAGGCGGATAAAGTTGCAGGACCACTT
CTGCGCTCGGCCCTTCCGGCTGGCTGGTTTATTGCTGATAAATCTGGAGCCGGTGAGCGTGGGTCTCGCG
GTATCATTGCAGCACTGGGGCCAGATGGTAAGCCCTCCCGTATCGTAGTTATCTACACGACGGGGAGTCA
GGCAACTATGGATGAACGAAATAGACAGATCGCTGAGATAGGTGCCTCACTGATTAAGCATTGGTAACTG
TCAGACCAAGTTTACTCATATATACTTTAGATTGATTTAAAACTTCATTTTTAATTTAAAAGGATCTAGG
TGAAGATCCTTTTTGATAATCTCATGACCAAAATCCCTTAACGTGAGTTTTCGTTCCACTGAGCGTCAGA
CCCCGTAGAAAAGATCAAAGGATCTTCTTGAGATCCTTTTTTTCTGCGCGTAATCTGCTGCTTGCAAAC
